Addgene plasmid #131456: pgWIZ-SGCAgl
Purpose: Encodes Alpha Sarcoglycan 3xFLAG tagged protein (Therapeutic gene) to cure LGMD2D and luciferase enzyme for in vivo live imaging
Depositing lab: Michele Calos. Depositing organization: Stanford University. Publication: Plasmid-Mediated Gene Therapy in Mouse Models of Limb Girdle Muscular Dystrophy. Guha TK, Pichavant C, Calos MP. Mol Ther Methods Clin Dev. 2019 Oct 14;15:294-304. doi: 10.1016/j.omtm.2019.10.002. eCollection 2019 Dec 13. PubMed 31890729.
Backbone
  Vector backbone: pgWIZ
  Total vector size (bp): 8393
  Vector type: Mammalian Expression, Bacterial Expression
Growth in bacteria
  Bacterial resistance: Kanamycin, 50 μg/mL
  Growth temperature: 37°C
  Growth strain: DH5alpha
  Copy number: Low Copy
Gene/Insert
  Gene/Insert name: SGCA
  Species: H. sapiens (human)
  Insert size (bp): 1161
  Entrez Gene: SGCA (a.k.a. 50DAG, ADL, DAG2, DMDA2, LGMD2D, LGMDR3, SCARMD1, adhalin)
  Tag / fusion protein: 3xFLAG (C terminal on backbone)
Terms and licenses: Academic/Nonprofit Terms; Industry Terms: Not Available to Industry
How to cite: pgWIZ-SGCAgl was a gift from Michele Calos (Addgene plasmid # 131456 ; http://n2t.net/addgene:131456 ; RRID:Addgene_131456)
