[The description below was written by a language model from this plasmid's Addgene catalogue record and pLannotate feature annotations shown in this document.]
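Description:
pgWIZ-SGCAgl is a non-viral mammalian expression plasmid built on the pgWIZ backbone, designed for plasmid-mediated gene therapy studies in mouse models of limb girdle muscular dystrophy type 2D. It is propagated in E. coli under kanamycin selection (aph(3')-Ia KanR). The sequence annotation shows a ColE1/pUC-type origin, usually described as high copy, although the catalogue entry lists the plasmid as low copy. Only small fragments of bla, rop and bom remain as backbone remnants. The catalogue gives a total size of 8,393 bp, whereas the sequenced record is 8,891 nt, a discrepancy the record does not explain.

The payload is a single polycistronic cassette driven by the human CMV immediate-early enhancer and promoter followed by CMV intron A, an arrangement that boosts transcript processing and expression in mammalian cells. The first open reading frame is human SGCA (alpha-sarcoglycan, 1,161 bp), a component of the sarcoglycan subcomplex of the dystrophin-glycoprotein complex. The catalogue states that it carries a C-terminal 3xFLAG tag, which the feature table does not annotate separately, though there is an unannotated gap after the SGCA coding sequence. SGCA is linked through a P2A peptide to EGFP and through a second P2A to firefly luciferase (luc+), so ribosomal skipping yields three separate proteins from one transcript. The therapeutic protein can be detected through its tag, EGFP provides a fluorescent marker, and luciferase allows in vivo bioluminescence imaging. Transcription ends at a bovine growth hormone polyadenylation signal. A minimal φC31 attB site upstream of the CMV enhancer would allow φC31 integrase-mediated genomic integration of the plasmid, although the record does not state how it was used.
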