Features (pLannotate 1.2.2; 19 found; start..end, strand, type, name):
      1..34      +  protein_bind   attB: minimal attB site for the φC31 integrase (Groth et al., 2000) phage φC31 integrase
     52..431     +  enhancer       CMV enhancer: human cytomegalovirus immediate early enhancer
    432..635     +  promoter       CMV promoter: human cytomegalovirus (CMV) immediate early promoter
    771..1596    +  intron         CMV intron A: human cytomegalovirus intron A (Chapman et al., 1991)
   1638..2798    +  CDS            SGCA: SGCA_HUMAN - Also known as ADL, DAG2. Experimental evidence at protein level: Swiss-Prot protein existence level 1. Component of the sarcoglycan complex, a subcomplex of the dystrophin-glycoprotein complex which forms a link between the F-actin cytoskeleton and the extracellular matrix. From Homo sapiens (Human).
   2901..2957    +  CDS            P2A: 2A peptide from porcine teschovirus-1 polyprotein Eukaryotic ribosomes fail to insert a peptide bond between the Gly and Pro residues, yielding separate polypeptides.
   2988..3704    +  CDS            EGFP: EGFP is a basic (constitutively fluorescent) green fluorescent protein published in 1996, derived from Aequorea victoria. It is reported to be a rapidly-maturing weak dimer with moderate acid sensitivity.
   3726..3782    +  CDS            P2A: 2A peptide from porcine teschovirus-1 polyprotein Eukaryotic ribosomes fail to insert a peptide bond between the Gly and Pro residues, yielding separate polypeptides.
   3783..5435    +  CDS            luciferase: firefly luciferase; luc+; enhanced luc+ version of the luciferase gene
   5438..5461    +  polyA_signal   poly(A) signal (fragment): synthetic polyadenylation signal
   5468..5692    +  polyA_signal   bGH poly(A) signal: bovine growth hormone polyadenylation signal
   6286..6874    -  rep_origin     ori: high-copy-number ColE1/pMB1/pBR322/pUC origin of replication
   7046..7117    -  CDS            bla(M) (fragment): β-lactamase lacking the signal sequence; bla(M); allows cytosolic expression of β-lactamase
   7129..7275    -  CDS            TRA2_ECOLX (fragment): Protein predicted: Swiss-Prot protein existence level 4. Required for transposition of transposon Tn903. From Escherichia coli.
   7416..8231    -  CDS            KanR: aminoglycoside phosphotransferase; aph(3')-Ia; confers resistance to kanamycin in bacteria or G418 (Geneticin®) in eukaryotes
   8354..8441    -  promoter       AmpR promoter (fragment): bla
   8536..8571    +  CDS            rop (fragment): Rop protein, which maintains plasmids at low copy number; rop
   8673..8771    +  misc_feature   bom (fragment): basis of mobility region from pBR322
   8857..8875    +  enhancer       CMV enhancer (fragment): human cytomegalovirus immediate early enhancer
>Addgene plasmid #131456 | pgWIZ-SGCAgl | addgene full sequence | sequence record 258116 | Addgene NGS Result
GTGCCAGGGCGTGCCCTTGGGCTCCCCGGGCGCGTACTCCACCGCCATGTTGACATTGATTATTGACTAG
TTATTAATAGTAATCAATTACGGGGTCATTAGTTCATAGCCCATATATGGAGTTCCGCGTTACATAACTT
ACGGTAAATGGCCCGCCTGGCTGACCGCCCAACGACCCCCGCCCATTGACGTCAATAATGACGTATGTTC
CCATAGTAACGCCAATAGGGACTTTCCATTGACGTCAATGGGTGGAGTATTTACGGTAAACTGCCCACTT
GGCAGTACATCAAGTGTATCATATGCCAAGTACGCCCCCTATTGACGTCAATGACGGTAAATGGCCCGCC
TGGCATTATGCCCAGTACATGACCTTATGGGACTTTCCTACTTGGCAGTACATCTACGTATTAGTCATCG
CTATTACCATGGTGATGCGGTTTTGGCAGTACATCAATGGGCGTGGATAGCGGTTTGACTCACGGGGATT
TCCAAGTCTCCACCCCATTGACGTCAATGGGAGTTTGTTTTGGCACCAAAATCAACGGGACTTTCCAAAA
TGTCGTAACAACTCCGCCCCATTGACGCAAATGGGCGGTAGGCGTGTACGGTGGGAGGTCTATATAAGCA
GAGCTCGTTTAGTGAACCGTCAGATCGCCTGGAGACGCCATCCACGCTGTTTTGACCTCCATAGAAGACA
CCGGGACCGATCCAGCCTCCGCGGCCGGGAACGGTGCATTGGAACGCGGATTCCCCGTGCCAAGAGTGAC
GTAAGTACCGCCTATAGACTCTATAGGCACACCCCTTTGGCTCTTATGCATGCTATACTGTTTTTGGCTT
GGGGCCTATACACCCCCGCTTCCTTATGCTATAGGTGATGGTATAGCTTAGCCTATAGGTGTGGGTTATT
GACCATTATTGACCACTCCCCTATTGGTGACGATACTTTCCATTACTAATCCATAACATGGCTCTTTGCC
ACAACTATCTCTATTGGCTATATGCCAATACTCTGTCCTTCAGAGACTGACACGGACTCTGTATTTTTAC
AGGATGGGGTCCCATTTATTATTTACAAATTCACATATACAACAACGCCGTCCCCCGTGCCCGCAGTTTT
TATTAAACATAGCGTGGGATCTCCACGCGAATCTCGGGTACGTGTTCCGGACATGGGCTCTTCTCCGGTA
GCGGCGGAGCTTCCACATCCGAGCCCTGGTCCCATGCCTCCAGCGGCTCATGGTCGCTCGGCAGCTCCTT
GCTCCTAACAGTGGAGGCCAGACTTAGGCACAGCACAATGCCCACCACCACCAGTGTGCCGCACAAGGCC
GTGGCGGTAGGGTATGTGTCTGAAAATGAGCGTGGAGATTGGGCTCGCACGGCTGACGCAGATGGAAGAC
TTAAGGCAGCGGCAGAAGAAGATGCAGGCAGCTGAGTTGTTGTATTCTGATAAGAGTCAGAGGTAACTCC
CGTTGCGGTGCTGTTAACGGTGGAGGGCAGTGTAGTCTGAGCAGTACTCGTTGCTGCCGCGCGCGCCACC
AGACATAATAGCTGACAGACTAACAGACTGTTCCTTTCCATGGGTCTTTTCTGCAGTCACCGTCGTCGAC
ACGGGCGCGGCCACCATGGGCACTAGTATGGCTGAGACACTCTTCTGGACTCCTCTCCTCGTGGTTCTCC
TGGCAGGGCTGGGGGACACCGAGGCCCAGCAGACCACGCTACACCCACTTGTGGGCCGTGTCTTTGTGCA
CACCTTGGACCATGAGACGTTTCTGAGCCTTCCTGAGCATGTCGCTGTCCCACCCGCTGTCCACATCACC
TACCACGCCCACCTCCAGGGACACCCAGACCTGCCCCGGTGGCTCCGCTACACCCAGCGCAGCCCCCACC
ACCCTGGCTTCCTCTACGGCTCTGCCACCCCAGAAGATCGTGGGCTCCAGGTCATTGAGGTCACAGCCTA
CAATCGGGACAGCTTTGATACCACTCGGCAGAGGCTGGTGCTGGAGATTGGGGACCCAGAAGGCCCCCTG
CTGCCATACCAAGCCGAGTTCCTGGTGCGCAGCCACGATGCGGAGGAGGTGCTGCCCTCAACACCTGCCA
GCCGCTTCCTCTCAGCCTTGGGGGGACTCTGGGAGCCCGGAGAGCTTCAGCTGCTCAACGTCACCTCTGC
CTTGGACCGTGGGGGCCGTGTCCCCCTTCCCATTGAGGGCCGAAAAGAAGGGGTATACATTAAGGTGGGT
TCTGCCTCACCTTTTTCTACTTGCCTGAAGATGGTGGCATCCCCCGATAGCCACGCCCGCTGTGCCCAGG
GCCAGCCTCCACTTCTGTCTTGCTACGACACCTTGGCACCCCACTTCCGCGTTGACTGGTGCAATGTGAC
CCTGGTGGATAAGTCAGTGCCGGAGCCTGCAGATGAGGTGCCCACCCCAGGTGATGGGATCCTGGAGCAT
GACCCGTTCTTCTGCCCACCCACTGAGGCCCCAGACCGTGACTTCTTGGTGGATGCTCTGGTCACCCTCC
TGGTGCCCCTGCTGGTGGCCCTGCTTCTCACCTTGCTGCTGGCCTATGTCATGTGCTGCCGGCGGGAGGG
AAGGCTGAAGAGAGACCTGGCTACCTCCGACATCCAGATGGTCCACCACTGCACCATCCACGGGAACACA
GAGGAGCTGCGGCAGATGGCGGCCAGCCGCGAGGTGCCCCGGCCACTCTCCACCCTGCCCATGTTCAATG
TGCACACAGGTGAGCGGCTGCCTCCCCGCGTGGACAGCGCCCAGGTGCCCCTCATTCTGGACCAGCACGC
TAGCACCGGATCCGACTACAAGGACCATGACGGCGATTACAAGGACCATGATATAGATTACAAAGACGAC
GATAAGGGTTCTGCGGCCGCCCTAGGCTCTGCCACGAACTTCTCTCTGTTAAAGCAAGCAGGAGACGTGG
AAGAAAACCCCGGTCCTATGGTGGGCCTCGACGGTCCTGGCGCCCATATGGTGAGTAAAGGAGAAGAACT
TTTCACTGGAGTTGTCCCAATTCTTGTTGAATTAGATGGTGATGTTAATGGGCACAAATTTTCTGTCAGT
GGAGAGGGTGAAGGTGATGCAACATACGGAAAACTTACCCTTAAATTTATTTGCACTACTGGAAAACTAC
CTGTTCCATGGCCAACACTTGTCACTACTTTAACTTATGGTGTTCAATGCTTTTCAAGATACCCAGATCA
CATGAAACAGCATGACTTTTTCAAGAGTGCCATGCCCGAAGGTTATGTCCAGGAAAGAACTATATTTTTC
AAAGATGACGGGAACTACAAGACACGTGCTGAAGTCAAGTTTGAAGGTGATACCCTTGTTAATAGAATCG
AGTTAAAAGGTATTGATTTTAAAGAAGATGGAAACATTCTTGGACACAAATTGGAATACAACTATAACTC
ACACAATGTATACATCATGGCAGACAAACAAAAGAATGGAATCAAAGTTAACTTCAAAATTAGACACAAC
ATTGAAGATGGAAGCGTTCAACTAGCAGACCATTATCAACAAAATACTCCAATTGGCGATGGCCCTGTCC
TTTTACCAGACAACCATTACCTGTCCACACAATCTGCCCTTTCGAAAGATCCCAACGAAAAGAGAGACCA
CATGGTCCTTCTTGAGTTTGTAACAGCTGCTGGGATTACACATGGCATGGATGAACTATACAAAGGGTCC
GCTAGGGGCTCCGGAGCCACGAACTTCTCTCTGTTAAAGCAAGCAGGAGACGTGGAAGAAAACCCCGGTC
CTATGGAAGACGCCAAAAACATAAAGAAAGGCCCGGCGCCATTCTATCCGCTGGAAGATGGAACCGCTGG
AGAGCAACTGCATAAGGCTATGAAGAGATACGCCCTGGTTCCTGGAACAATTGCTTTTACAGATGCACAT
ATCGAGGTGGACATCACTTACGCTGAGTACTTCGAAATGTCCGTTCGGTTGGCAGAAGCTATGAAACGAT
ATGGGCTGAATACAAATCACAGAATCGTCGTATGCAGTGAAAACTCTCTTCAATTCTTTATGCCGGTGTT
GGGCGCGTTATTTATCGGAGTTGCAGTTGCGCCCGCGAACGACATTTATAATGAACGTGAATTGCTCAAC
AGTATGGGCATTTCGCAGCCTACCGTGGTGTTCGTTTCCAAAAAGGGGTTGCAAAAAATTTTGAACGTGC
AAAAAAAGCTCCCAATCATCCAAAAAATTATTATCATGGATTCTAAAACGGATTACCAGGGATTTCAGTC
GATGTACACGTTCGTCACATCTCATCTACCTCCCGGTTTTAATGAATACGATTTTGTGCCAGAGTCCTTC
GATAGGGACAAGACAATTGCACTGATCATGAACTCCTCTGGATCTACTGGTCTGCCTAAAGGTGTCGCTC
TGCCTCATAGAACTGCCTGCGTGAGATTCTCGCATGCCAGAGATCCTATTTTTGGCAATCAAATCATTCC
GGATACTGCGATTTTAAGTGTTGTTCCATTCCATCACGGTTTTGGAATGTTTACTACACTCGGATATTTG
ATATGTGGATTTCGAGTCGTCTTAATGTATAGATTTGAAGAAGAGCTGTTTCTGAGGAGCCTTCAGGATT
ACAAGATTCAAAGTGCGCTGCTGGTGCCAACCCTATTCTCCTTCTTCGCCAAAAGCACTCTGATTGACAA
ATACGATTTATCTAATTTACACGAAATTGCTTCTGGTGGCGCTCCCCTCTCTAAGGAAGTCGGGGAAGCG
GTTGCCAAGAGGTTCCATCTGCCAGGTATCAGGCAAGGATATGGGCTCACTGAGACTACATCAGCTATTC
TGATTACACCCGAGGGGGATGATAAACCGGGCGCGGTCGGTAAAGTTGTTCCATTTTTTGAAGCGAAGGT
TGTGGATCTGGATACCGGGAAAACGCTGGGCGTTAATCAAAGAGGCGAACTGTGTGTGAGAGGTCCTATG
ATTATGTCCGGTTATGTAAACAATCCGGAAGCGACCAACGCCTTGATTGACAAGGATGGATGGCTACATT
CTGGAGACATAGCTTACTGGGACGAAGACGAACACTTCTTCATCGTTGACCGCCTGAAGTCTCTGATTAA
GTACAAAGGCTATCAGGTGGCTCCCGCTGAATTGGAATCCATCTTGCTCCAACACCCCAACATCTTCGAC
GCAGGTGTCGCAGGTCTTCCCGACGATGACGCCGGTGAACTTCCCGCCGCCGTTGTTGTTTTGGAGCACG
GAAAGACGATGACGGAAAAAGAGATCGTGGATTACGTCGCCAGTCAAGTAACAACCGCGAAAAAGTTGCG
CGGAGGAGTTGTGTTTGTGGACGAAGTACCGAAAGGTCTTACCGGAAAACTCGACGCAAGAAAAATCAGA
GAGATCCTCATAAAGGCCAAGAAGGGCGGAAAGATCGCCGTGTAATGAGATCTGTGTGTTGGTTTTTTGT
GGATCTGCTGTGCCTTCTAGTTGCCAGCCATCTGTTGTTTGCCCCTCCCCCGTGCCTTCCTTGACCCTGG
AAGGTGCCACTCCCACTGTCCTTTCCTAATAAAATGAGGAAATTGCATCGCATTGTCTGAGTAGGTGTCA
TTCTATTCTGGGGGGTGGGGTGGGGCAGGACAGCAAGGGGGAGGATTGGGAAGACAATAGCAGGCATGCT
GGGGATGCGGTGGGCTCTATGGGTACCTCTCTCTCTCTCTCTCTCTCTCTCTCTCTCTCTCTCTCTCTGG
TACCTCTCTCTCTCTCTCTCTCTCTCTCTCTCTCTCTCTCTGGTACCCAGGTGCTGAAGAATTGACCCGG
TTCCTCCTGGGCCAGAAAGAAGCAGGCACATCCCCTTCTCTGTGACACACCCTGTCCACGCCCCTGGTTC
TTAGTTCCAGCCCCACTCATAGGACACTCATAGCTCAGGAGGGCTCCGCCTTCAATCCCACCCGCTAAAG
TACTTGGAGCGGTCTCTCCCTCCCTCATCAGCCCACCAAACCAAACCTAGCCTCCAAGAGTGGGAAGAAA
TTAAAGCAAGATAGGCTATTAAGTGCAGAGGGAGAGAAAATGCCTCCAACATGTGAGGAAGTAATGAGAG
AAATCATAGAATTTCTTCCGCTTCCTCGCTCACTGACTCGCTGCGCTCGGTCGTTCGGCTGCGGCGAGCG
GTATCAGCTCACTCAAAGGCGGTAATACGGTTATCCACAGAATCAGGGGATAACGCAGGAAAGAACATGT
GAGCAAAAGGCCAGCAAAAGGCCAGGAACCGTAAAAAGGCCGCGTTGCTGGCGTTTTTCCATAGGCTCCG
CCCCCCTGACGAGCATCACAAAAATCGACGCTCAAGTCAGAGGTGGCGAAACCCGACAGGACTATAAAGA
TACCAGGCGTTTCCCCCTGGAAGCTCCCTCGTGCGCTCTCCTGTTCCGACCCTGCCGCTTACCGGATACC
TGTCCGCCTTTCTCCCTTCGGGAAGCGTGGCGCTTTCTCATAGCTCACGCTGTAGGTATCTCAGTTCGGT
GTAGGTCGTTCGCTCCAAGCTGGGCTGTGTGCACGAACCCCCCGTTCAGCCCGACCGCTGCGCCTTATCC
GGTAACTATCGTCTTGAGTCCAACCCGGTAAGACACGACTTATCGCCACTGGCAGCAGCCACTGGTAACA
GGATTAGCAGAGCGAGGTATGTAGGCGGTGCTACAGAGTTCTTGAAGTGGTGGCCTAACTACGGCTACAC
TAGAAGAACAGTATTTGGTATCTGCGCTCTGCTGAAGCCAGTTACCTTCGGAAAAAGAGTTGGTAGCTCT
TGATCCGGCAAACAAACCACCGCTGGTAGCGGTGGTTTTTTTGTTTGCAAGCAGCAGATTACGCGCAGAA
AAAAAGGATCTCAAGAAGATCCTTTGATCTTTTCTACGGGGTCTGACGCTCAGTGGAACGAAAACTCACG
TTAAGGGATTTTGGTCATGAGATTATCAAAAAGGATCTTCACCTAGATCCTTTTAAATTAAAAATGAAGT
TTTAAATCAATCTAAAGTATATATGAGTAAACTTGGTCTGACAGTTACCAATGCTTAATCAGTGAGGCAC
CTATCTCAGCGATCTGTCTATTTCGTTCATCCATAGTTGCCTGACTCGGGGGGGGGGGGCGCTGAGGTCT
GCCTCGTGAAGAAGGTGTTGCTGACTCATACCAGGCCTGAATCGCCCCATCATCCAGCCAGAAAGTGAGG
GAGCCACGGTTGATGAGAGCTTTGTTGTAGGTGGACCAGTTGGTGATTTTGAACTTTTGCTTTGCCACGG
AACGGTCTGCGTTGTCGGGAAGATGCGTGATCTGATCCTTCAACTCAGCAAAAGTTCGATTTATTCAACA
AAGCCGCCGTCCCGTCAAGTCAGCGTAATGCTCTGCCAGTGTTACAACCAATTAACCAATTCTGATTAGA
AAAACTCATCGAGCATCAAATGAAACTGCAATTTATTCATATCAGGATTATCAATACCATATTTTTGAAA
AAGCCGTTTCTGTAATGAAGGAGAAAACTCACCGAGGCAGTTCCATAGGATGGCAAGATCCTGGTATCGG
TCTGCGATTCCGACTCGTCCAACATCAATACAACCTATTAATTTCCCCTCGTCAAAAATAAGGTTATCAA
GTGAGAAATCACCATGAGTGACGACTGAATCCGGTGAGAATGGCAAAAGCTTATGCATTTCTTTCCAGAC
TTGTTCAACAGGCCAGCCATTACGCTCGTCATCAAAATCACTCGCATCAACCAAACCGTTATTCATTCGT
GATTGCGCCTGAGCGAGACGAAATACGCGATCGCTGTTAAAAGGACAATTACAAACAGGAATCGAATGCA
ACCGGCGCAGGAACACTGCCAGCGCATCAACAATATTTTCACCTGAATCAGGATATTCTTCTAATACCTG
GAATGCTGTTTTCCCGGGGATCGCAGTGGTGAGTAACCATGCATCATCAGGAGTACGGATAAAATGCTTG
ATGGTCGGAAGAGGCATAAATTCCGTCAGCCAGTTTAGTCTGACCATCTCATCTGTAACATCATTGGCAA
CGCTACCTTTGCCATGTTTCAGAAACAACTCTGGCGCATCGGGCTTCCCATACAATCGATAGATTGTCGC
ACCTGATTGCCCGACATTATCGCGAGCCCATTTATACCCATATAAATCAGCATCCATGTTGGAATTTAAT
CGCGGCCTCGAGCAAGACGTTTCCCGTTGAATATGGCTCATAACACCCCTTGTATTACTGTTTATGTAAG
CAGACAGTTTTATTGTTCATGATGATATATTTTTATCTTGTGCAATGTAACATCAGAGATTTTGAGACAC
AACGTGGCTTTCCCCCCCCCCCCATTATTGAAGCATTTATCAGGGTTATTGTCTCATGAGCGGATACATA
TTTGAATGTATTTAGAAAAATAAACAAATAGGGGTTCCGCGCACATTTCCCCGAAAAGTGCCACCTGACG
TCTAAGAAACCATTATTATCATGACATTAACCTATAAAAATAGGCGTATCACGAGGCCCTTTCGTCTCGC
GCGTTTCGGTGATGACGGTGAAAACCTCTGACACATGCAGCTCCCGGAGACGGTCACAGCTTGTCTGTAA
GCGGATGCCGGGAGCAGACAAGCCCGTCAGGGCGCGTCAGCGGGTGTTGGCGGGTGTCGGGGCTGGCTTA
ACTATGCGGCATCAGAGCAGATTGTACTGAGAGTGCACCATATGCGGTGTGAAATACCGCACAGATGCGT
AAGGAGAAAATACCGCATCAGATTGGCTATTGGCCATTGCATACGTTGTATCCATATCATAATATGTACA
TTTATATTGGCTCATGTCCAACATTACCGCCATGTTGACATTGATTATTGACTAGGCGCGCCGCGGTGCG
G
